Addgene plasmid #149445: pET11b-MIF H62F
Purpose: Expression of MIF H62F in E. coli for protein production
Depositing lab: Elias Lolis. Depositing organization: Yale University.
Backbone
  Vector backbone: pET11b
  Vector type: Bacterial Expression
Growth in bacteria
  Bacterial resistance: Ampicillin, 100 μg/mL
  Growth temperature: 37°C
  Growth strain: DH5alpha
  Copy number: High Copy
Gene/Insert
  Gene/Insert name: MIF (alt name: Macrophage migration inhibitory factor)
  Species: H. sapiens (human)
  Mutation: H62F
  Entrez Gene: MIF (a.k.a. GIF, GLIF, MMIF)
  Cloning method: Restriction Enzyme; 5′ cloning site Unknown (unknown if destroyed)
Terms and licenses: Academic/Nonprofit Terms; Industry Terms: Not Available to Industry
Depositor comments: For protein expression, use BL21-Gold (DE3) E. coli
How to cite: pET11b-MIF H62F was a gift from Elias Lolis (Addgene plasmid # 149445 ; http://n2t.net/addgene:149445 ; RRID:Addgene_149445)
