[The description below was written by a language model from this plasmid's Addgene catalogue record and pLannotate feature annotations shown in this document.]
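Description:
pET11b-MIF H62F is a bacterial expression plasmid of about 6 kb, built on the pET11b backbone, for producing a point mutant of human macrophage migration inhibitory factor (MIF) in E. coli. The insert encodes MIF with histidine 62 replaced by phenylalanine. MIF is a pro-inflammatory cytokine that also shows phenylpyruvate and dopachrome tautomerase activity in vitro. The record does not say why this residue was mutated, and the cloning sites used are not recorded.

The MIF coding sequence sits downstream of a T7 promoter fused to a lac operator, with the strong ribosome binding site from phage T7 gene 10, and is followed by a T7 terminator. No affinity or epitope tag is annotated on the MIF reading frame. A short fragment annotated as a T7 gene 10B-derived solubility tag lies after the coding sequence, separated from it by a small gap, and is most likely residual vector sequence rather than a fusion partner. The plasmid carries its own lacI gene with its promoter, so the lac repressor holds the T7lac promoter off until IPTG is added. Transcription requires T7 RNA polymerase, which is why the depositor recommends a DE3 lysogen of the BL21 type for expression, while a standard cloning strain is used for propagation.

The plasmid replicates from a pBR322-type ColE1 origin accompanied by the bom region and the rop gene. Rop normally restrains copy number, although the catalogue lists the plasmid as high copy. Selection is by ampicillin through β-lactamase. The several tetracycline resistance fragments are non-functional remnants of the pBR322 ancestry.
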