Features (pLannotate 1.2.2; 19 found; start..end, strand, type, name):
      1..19      +  promoter       T7 promoter: promoter for bacteriophage T7 RNA polymerase
     20..44      +  protein_bind   lac operator: The lac repressor binds to the lac operator to inhibit transcription in E. coli. This inhibition can be relieved by adding lactose or isopropyl-β-D-thiogalactopyranoside (IPTG). lac repressor encoded by lacI
     59..81      +  RBS            RBS: efficient ribosome binding site from bacteriophage T7 gene 10 (Olins and Rangwala, 1989)
     89..433     +  CDS            MIF: MIF_HUMAN - Also known as GLIF, MMIF. Experimental evidence at protein level: Swiss-Prot protein existence level 1. Pro-inflammatory cytokine. Involved in the innate immune response to bacterial pathogens. The expression of MIF at sites of inflammation suggests a role as mediator in regulating the function of macrophages in host defense. Counteracts the anti-inflammatory activity of glucocorticoids. Has phenylpyruvate tautomerase and dopachrome tautomerase activity (in vitro), but the physiological substrate is not known. It is not clear whether the tautomerase activity has any physiological r
    452..501     +  CDS            SET1 (fragment): solubility-enhancement tag derived from T7 phage gene 10B
    509..556     +  terminator     T7 terminator: transcription terminator for bacteriophage T7 RNA polymerase
    579..683     -  CDS            TcR (fragment): tetracycline efflux protein; tet; confers resistance to tetracycline
    731..759     -  promoter       tet promoter: E. coli promoter for tetracycline efflux protein gene
    872..976     +  promoter       AmpR promoter: bla
    977..1837    +  CDS            AmpR: β-lactamase; bla; confers resistance to ampicillin, carbenicillin, and related antibiotics
   2008..2596    +  rep_origin     ori: high-copy-number ColE1/pMB1/pBR322/pUC origin of replication
   2782..2921    -  misc_feature   bom: basis of mobility region from pBR322
   3023..3214    -  CDS            rop: Rop protein, which maintains plasmids at low copy number; rop
   3231..3611    +  CDS            YPB1_ECOLX: Protein predicted: Swiss-Prot protein existence level 4. From Escherichia coli.
   3853..4477    -  CDS            TcR (fragment): tetracycline efflux protein; tet; confers resistance to tetracycline
   4492..4513    -  protein_bind   CAP binding site: CAP binding activates transcription in the presence of cAMP. E. coli catabolite activator protein
   4526..5608    -  CDS            lacI: lac repressor; lacI; The lac repressor binds to the lac operator to inhibit transcription in E. coli. This inhibition can be relieved by adding lactose or isopropyl-β-D-thiogalactopyranoside (IPTG).
   5609..5686    -  promoter       lacI promoter: lacI
   5694..5973    -  CDS            TcR (fragment): tetracycline efflux protein; tet; confers resistance to tetracycline
>Addgene plasmid #149445 | pET11b-MIF H62F | addgene full sequence | sequence record 311584 | Addgene NGS Result
TAATACGACTCACTATAGGGGAATTGTGAGCGGATAACAATTCCCCTCTAGAAATAATTTTGTTTAACTT
TAAGAAGGAGATATACATATGCCGATGTTCATCGTAAACACCAACGTGCCCCGCGCCTCCGTGCCGGACG
GGTTCCTCTCCGAGCTCACCCAGCAGCTGGCGCAGGCCACCGGCAAGCCCCCCCAGTACATCGCGGTGCA
CGTGGTCCCGGACCAGCTCATGGCCTTCGGCGGCTCCAGCGAGCCGTGCGCGCTCTGCAGCCTGTTTAGC
ATCGGCAAGATCGGCGGCGCGCAGAACCGCTCCTACAGCAAGCTGCTGTGCGGCCTGCTGGCCGAGCGCC
TGCGCATCAGCCCGGACAGGGTCTACATCAACTATTACGACATGAACGCGGCCAATGTGGGCTGGAACAA
CTCCACCTTCGCCTAAGAGCCGCAGGATCCGGCTGCTAACAAAGCCCGAAAGGAAGCTGAGTTGGCTGCT
GCCACCGCTGAGCAATAACTAGCATAACCCCTTGGGGCCTCTAAACGGGTCTTGAGGGGTTTTTTGCTGA
AAGGAGGAACTATATCCGGATATCCCGCAAGAGGCCCGGCAGTACCGGCATAACCAAGCCTATGCCTACA
GCATCCAGGGTGACGGTGCCGAGGATGACGATGAGCGCATTGTTAGATTTCATACACGGTGCCTGACTGC
GTTAGCAATTTAACTGTGATAAACTACCGCATTAAAGCTTATCGATGATAAGCTGTCAAACATGAGAATT
CTTGAAGACGAAAGGGCCTCGTGATACGCCTATTTTTATAGGTTAATGTCATGATAATAATGGTTTCTTA
GACGTCAGGTGGCACTTTTCGGGGAAATGTGCGCGGAACCCCTATTTGTTTATTTTTCTAAATACATTCA
AATATGTATCCGCTCATGAGACAATAACCCTGATAAATGCTTCAATAATATTGAAAAAGGAAGAGTATGA
GTATTCAACATTTCCGTGTCGCCCTTATTCCCTTTTTTGCGGCATTTTGCCTTCCTGTTTTTGCTCACCC
AGAAACGCTGGTGAAAGTAAAAGATGCTGAAGATCAGTTGGGTGCACGAGTGGGTTACATCGAACTGGAT
CTCAACAGCGGTAAGATCCTTGAGAGTTTTCGCCCCGAAGAACGTTTTCCAATGATGAGCACTTTTAAAG
TTCTGCTATGTGGCGCGGTATTATCCCGTGTTGACGCCGGGCAAGAGCAACTCGGTCGCCGCATACACTA
TTCTCAGAATGACTTGGTTGAGTACTCACCAGTCACAGAAAAGCATCTTACGGATGGCATGACAGTAAGA
GAATTATGCAGTGCTGCCATAACCATGAGTGATAACACTGCGGCCAACTTACTTCTGACAACGATCGGAG
GACCGAAGGAGCTAACCGCTTTTTTGCACAACATGGGGGATCATGTAACTCGCCTTGATCGTTGGGAACC
GGAGCTGAATGAAGCCATACCAAACGACGAGCGTGACACCACGATGCCTGCAGCAATGGCAACAACGTTG
CGCAAACTATTAACTGGCGAACTACTTACTCTAGCTTCCCGGCAACAATTAATAGACTGGATGGAGGCGG
ATAAAGTTGCAGGACCACTTCTGCGCTCGGCCCTTCCGGCTGGCTGGTTTATTGCTGATAAATCTGGAGC
CGGTGAGCGTGGGTCTCGCGGTATCATTGCAGCACTGGGGCCAGATGGTAAGCCCTCCCGTATCGTAGTT
ATCTACACGACGGGGAGTCAGGCAACTATGGATGAACGAAATAGACAGATCGCTGAGATAGGTGCCTCAC
TGATTAAGCATTGGTAACTGTCAGACCAAGTTTACTCATATATACTTTAGATTGATTTAAAACTTCATTT
TTAATTTAAAAGGATCTAGGTGAAGATCCTTTTTGATAATCTCATGACCAAAATCCCTTAACGTGAGTTT
TCGTTCCACTGAGCGTCAGACCCCGTAGAAAAGATCAAAGGATCTTCTTGAGATCCTTTTTTTCTGCGCG
TAATCTGCTGCTTGCAAACAAAAAAACCACCGCTACCAGCGGTGGTTTGTTTGCCGGATCAAGAGCTACC
AACTCTTTTTCCGAAGGTAACTGGCTTCAGCAGAGCGCAGATACCAAATACTGTCCTTCTAGTGTAGCCG
TAGTTAGGCCACCACTTCAAGAACTCTGTAGCACCGCCTACATACCTCGCTCTGCTAATCCTGTTACCAG
TGGCTGCTGCCAGTGGCGATAAGTCGTGTCTTACCGGGTTGGACTCAAGACGATAGTTACCGGATAAGGC
GCAGCGGTCGGGCTGAACGGGGGGTTCGTGCACACAGCCCAGCTTGGAGCGAACGACCTACACCGAACTG
AGATACCTACAGCGTGAGCTATGAGAAAGCGCCACGCTTCCCGAAGGGAGAAAGGCGGACAGGTATCCGG
TAAGCGGCAGGGTCGGAACAGGAGAGCGCACGAGGGAGCTTCCAGGGGGAAACGCCTGGTATCTTTATAG
TCCTGTCGGGTTTCGCCACCTCTGACTTGAGCGTCGATTTTTGTGATGCTCGTCAGGGGGGCGGAGCCTA
TGGAAAAACGCCAGCAACGCGGCCTTTTTACGGTTCCTGGCCTTTTGCTGGCCTTTTGCTCACATGTTCT
TTCCTGCGTTATCCCCTGATTCTGTGGATAACCGTATTACCGCCTTTGAGTGAGCTGATACCGCTCGCCG
CAGCCGAACGACCGAGCGCAGCGAGTCAGTGAGCGAGGAAGCGGAAGAGCGCCTGATGCGGTATTTTCTC
CTTACGCATCTGTGCGGTATTTCACACCGCAATGGTGCACTCTCAGTACAATCTGCTCTGATGCCGCATA
GTTAAGCCAGTATACACTCCGCTATCGCTACGTGACTGGGTCATGGCTGCGCCCCGACACCCGCCAACAC
CCGCTGACGCGCCCTGACGGGCTTGTCTGCTCCCGGCATCCGCTTACAGACAAGCTGTGACCGTCTCCGG
GAGCTGCATGTGTCAGAGGTTTTCACCGTCATCACCGAAACGCGCGAGGCAGCTGCGGTAAAGCTCATCA
GCGTGGTCGTGAAGCGATTCACAGATGTCTGCCTGTTCATCCGCGTCCAGCTCGTTGAGTTTCTCCAGAA
GCGTTAATGTCTGGCTTCTGATAAAGCGGGCCATGTTAAGGGCGGTTTTTTCCTGTTTGGTCACTGATGC
CTCCGTGTAAGGGGGATTTCTGTTCATGGGGGTAATGATACCGATGAAACGAGAGAGGATGCTCACGATA
CGGGTTACTGATGATGAACATGCCCGGTTACTGGAACGTTGTGAGGGTAAACAACTGGCGGTATGGATGC
GGCGGGACCAGAGAAAAATCACTCAGGGTCAATGCCAGCGCTTCGTTAATACAGATGTAGGTGTTCCACA
GGGTAGCCAGCAGCATCCTGCGATGCAGATCCGGAACATAATGGTGCAGGGCGCTGACTTCCGCGTTTCC
AGACTTTACGAAACACGGAAACCGAAGACCATTCATGTTGTTGCTCAGGTCGCAGACGTTTTGCAGCAGC
AGTCGCTTCACGTTCGCTCGCGTATCGGTGATTCATTCTGCTAACCAGTAAGGCAACCCCGCCAGCCTAG
CCGGGTCCTCAACGACAGGAGCACGATCATGCGCACCCGTGGCCAGGACCCAACGCTGCCCGAGATGCGC
CGCGTGCGGCTGCTGGAGATGGCGGACGCGATGGATATGTTCTGCCAAGGGTTGGTTTGCGCATTCACAG
TTCTCCGCAAGAATTGATTGGCTCCAATTCTTGGAGTGGTGAATCCGTTAGCGAGGTGCCGCCGGCTTCC
ATTCAGGTCGAGGTGGCCCGGCTCCATGCACCGCGACGCAACGCGGGGAGGCAGACAAGGTATAGGGCGG
CGCCTACAATCCATGCCAACCCGTTCCATGTGCTCGCCGAGGCGGCATAAATCGCCGTGACGATCAGCGG
TCCAATGATCGAAGTTAGGCTGGTAAGAGCCGCGAGCGATCCTTGAAGCTGTCCCTGATGGTCGTCATCT
ACCTGCCTGGACAGCATGGCCTGCAACGCGGGCATCCCGATGCCGCCGGAAGCGAGAAGAATCATAATGG
GGAAGGCCATCCAGCCTCGCGTCGCGAACGCCAGCAAGACGTAGCCCAGCGCGTCGGCCGCCATGCCGGC
GATAATGGCCTGCTTCTCGCCGAAACGTTTGGTGGCGGGACCAGTGACGAAGGCTTGAGCGAGGGCGTGC
AAGATTCCGAATACCGCAAGCGACAGGCCGATCATCGTCGCGCTCCAGCGAAAGCGGTCCTCGCCGAAAA
TGACCCAGAGCGCTGCCGGCACCTGTCCTACGAGTTGCATGATAAAGAAGACAGTCATAAGTGCGGCGAC
GATAGTCATGCCCCGCGCCCACCGGAAGGAGCTGACTGGGTTGAAGGCTCTCAAGGGCATCGGTCGAGAT
CCCGGTGCCTAATGAGTGAGCTAACTTACATTAATTGCGTTGCGCTCACTGCCCGCTTTCCAGTCGGGAA
ACCTGTCGTGCCAGCTGCATTAATGAATCGGCCAACGCGCGGGGAGAGGCGGTTTGCGTATTGGGCGCCA
GGGTGGTTTTTCTTTTCACCAGTGAGACGGGCAACAGCTGATTGCCCTTCACCGCCTGGCCCTGAGAGAG
TTGCAGCAAGCGGTCCACGCTGGTTTGCCCCAGCAGGCGAAAATCCTGTTTGATGGTGGTTAACGGCGGG
ATATAACATGAGCTGTCTTCGGTATCGTCGTATCCCACTACCGAGATATCCGCACCAACGCGCAGCCCGG
ACTCGGTAATGGCGCGCATTGCGCCCAGCGCCATCTGATCGTTGGCAACCAGCATCGCAGTGGGAACGAT
GCCCTCATTCAGCATTTGCATGGTTTGTTGAAAACCGGACATGGCACTCCAGTCGCCTTCCCGTTCCGCT
ATCGGCTGAATTTGATTGCGAGTGAGATATTTATGCCAGCCAGCCAGACGCAGACGCGCCGAGACAGAAC
TTAATGGGCCCGCTAACAGCGCGATTTGCTGGTGACCCAATGCGACCAGATGCTCCACGCCCAGTCGCGT
ACCGTCTTCATGGGAGAAAATAATACTGTTGATGGGTGTCTGGTCAGAGACATCAAGAAATAACGCCGGA
ACATTAGTGCAGGCAGCTTCCACAGCAATGGCATCCTGGTCATCCAGCGGATAGTTAATGATCAGCCCAC
TGACGCGTTGCGCGAGAAGATTGTGCACCGCCGCTTTACAGGCTTCGACGCCGCTTCGTTCTACCATCGA
CACCACCACGCTGGCACCCAGTTGATCGGCGCGAGATTTAATCGCCGCGACAATTTGCGACGGCGCGTGC
AGGGCCAGACTGGAGGTGGCAACGCCAATCAGCAACGACTGTTTGCCCGCCAGTTGTTGTGCCACGCGGT
TGGGAATGTAATTCAGCTCCGCCATCGCCGCTTCCACTTTTTCCCGCGTTTTCGCAGAAACGTGGCTGGC
CTGGTTCACCACGCGGGAAACGGTCTGATAAGAGACACCGGCATACTCTGCGACATCGTATAACGTTACT
GGTTTCACATTCACCACCCTGAATTGACTCTCTTCCGGGCGCTATCATGCCATACCGCGAAAGGTTTTGC
GCCATTCGATGGTGTCCGGGATCTCGACGCTCTCCCTTATGCGACTCCTGCATTAGGAAGCAGCCCAGTA
GTAGGTTGAGGCCGTTGAGCACCGCCGCCGCAAGGAATGGTGCATGCAAGGAGATGGCGCCCAACAGTCC
CCCGGCCACGGGGCCTGCCACCATACCCACGCCGAAACAAGCGCTCATGAGCCCGAAGTGGCGAGCCCGA
TCTTCCCCATCGGTGATGTCGGCGATATAGGCGCCAGCAACCGCACCTGTGGCGCCGGTGATGCCGGCCA
CGATGCGTCCGGCGTAGAGGATCGAGATCTCGATCCCGCGAAAT
